>Addgene plasmid #219636 | enOgeuIscB | addgene full sequence | sequence record 443116 | Addgene NGS Result
TCAATACGGGATAATACCGCGCCACATAGCAGAACTTTAAAAGTGCTCATCATTGGAAAACGTTCTTCGG
GGCGAAAACTCTCAAGGATCTTACCGCTGTTGAGATCCAGTTCGATGTAACCCACTCGTGCACCCAACTG
ATCTTCAGCATCTTTTACTTTCACCAGCGTTTCTGGGTGAGCAAAAACAGGAAGGCAAAATGCCGCAAAA
AAGGGAATAAGGGCGACACGGAAATGTTGAATACTCATACTCTTCCTTTTTCAATATTATTGAAGCATTT
ATCAGGGTTATTGTCTCATGAGCGGATACATATTTGAATGTATTTAGAAAAATAAACAAATAGGGGTTCC
GCGCACATTTCCCCGAAAAGTGCCACCTGACGTCGACGGATCGGGAGATCTCCCGATCCCCTATGGTGCA
CTCTCAGTACAATCTGCTCTGATGCCGCATAGTTAAGCCAGTATCTGCTCCCTGCTTGTGTGTTGGAGGT
CGCTGAGTAGTGCGCGAGCAAAATTTAAGCTACAACAAGGCAAGGCTTGACCGACAATTGCATGAAGAAT
CTGCTTAGGGTTAGGCGTTTTGCGCTGCTTCGCGATGTACGGGCCAGATATACGCGTTGACATTGATTAT
TGACTAGTTATTAATAGTAATCAATTACGGGGTCATTAGTTCATAGCCCATATATGGAGTTCCGCGTTAC
ATAACTTACGGTAAATGGCCCGCCTGGCTGACCGCCCAACGACCCCCGCCCATTGACGTCAATAATGACG
TATGTTCCCATAGTAACGCCAATAGGGACTTTCCATTGACGTCAATGGGTGGAGTATTTACGGTAAACTG
CCCACTTGGCAGTACATCAAGTGTATCATATGCCAAGTACGCCCCCTATTGACGTCAATGACGGTAAATG
GCCCGCCTGGCATTATGCCCAGTACATGACCTTATGGGACTTTCCTACTTGGCAGTACATCTACGTATTA
GTCATCGCTATTACCATGGTGATGCGGTTTTGGCAGTACATCAATGGGCGTGGATAGCGGTTTGACTCAC
GGGGATTTCCAAGTCTCCACCCCATTGACGTCAATGGGAGTTTGTTTTGGCACCAAAATCAACGGGACTT
TCCAAAATGTCGTAACAACTCCGCCCCATTGACGCAAATGGGCGGTAGGCGTGTACGGTGGGAGGTCTAT
ATAAGCAGAGCTCTCTGGCTAACTAGAGAACCCACTGCTTACTGGCTTATCGAAATTAATACGACTCACT
ATAGGGAGACCCAAGCTGGCTAGCGTTTAAACTTAAGCTTGCCACCATGGGATCTCCAAAAAAGAAACGG
AAGGTGGGATCTATGGCCGTGGTCTACGTGATCTCTAAGTCCGGCAAACCACTGATGCCCACCACCAGAT
GCGGCCACGTGCGGATCTTGCTCAAGGAAGGCAAGGCTAGAGTGGTGGAAAGAAAGCCCTTCACCATCCA
GCTGACCTACGAGTCTGCCGAGGAAACCCAGCCTCTGGTGCTGGGCATTGACCCTGGCAGAACCAATATC
GGTATGAGCGTGGTGACCGAGAGCGGAGAGAGCGTGTTCAACGCCCAAATCGAGACAAGAAACAAGGACG
TGCCTAAGCTGATGAAGGACAGAAAGCAGTATAGGCGGGCCCACAGAAGGCTGAAGCGGCGGTGCAAAAG
ACGGCGGAGAGCCAAGGCTGCCGGCACCGCCTTCGAGGAGGGCGAAAAGCAAAGACTGCTGCCTGGCTGC
AAGAAGCCTATTACATGCAAGAGCATCCGGAACAAGGAAGCCAGATTCAACAACCGCAAGCGGCCTAAGG
GATGGCTGACACCTACCGCCAATCACCTGCTGGTCACCCACCTGAACGTGGTTAAGAAGGTGCAGAAGAT
CCTGCCCGTGGCCAAGGTGGTGCTGGAGCTGAATCGGTTCAGCTTTATGGCCATGAACAACCCCAAGGTT
CAGAGATGGCAGTACCAGCGGGGCCCTCTGTACGGCAAAGGCAGCGTGGAAGAGGCCGTGTCCATGCAGC
AGGATGGACACTGCCTGTTTTGTAAACACGGCATCGACCACTACCACCACGTGGTCCCCAGAAGAAAGAA
CGGCAGCGAGACACTGGAAAACAGAGTGGGCCTTTGTGAAGAACACCATAGACTGGTGCACACAGATAAG
GAGTGGGAGGCCAGACTGGCCAGCAAGAAGTCTGGAATGAACAAGAAATACCACGCCCTGTCTGTGCTGA
ACCAGATCATCCCCTACCTGGCTGATCAGCTGGCCGATATGTTCCCCGGAAATTTCTGCGTGACAAGCGG
CCGGGACACCAAGCTGTTTCGGGAAGAGCATGGCATCCCTAAGGACCACTACCTGGACGCCTACTGCATC
GCCTGCAGCGCACTGACCGACGCCAAGAAGGTGAGCAGCCCTAAGGGCAGACCATACATGGTGAGACAGT
TCAGAAGGCATGATAGACAGGCCTGTCACAAGGCCAATCTGAACCGGAGCTACTACATGGGCGGCAAGAA
GGTTGCCACCAACCGGCACAAAGCTATGGACCAGAAAACTGACAGCCTGGAAGAGTACAGAGCCGCTCAC
AGCGCCGCTGACGTGTCTAAACTGACCGTGAAGCACCCTTCTGCTCAGTACAAGGATATGAGCAGAATCA
TGCCTGGCAGCATCCTGGTGAGCGGCGAGGGCAAACTGTTCACACTGAGCAGATCTGAGGGAAGAAACAA
AGGCCAGGTGAACTACTTCGTGTCCACCGAGGGCATCAAGTACTGGGCCAGAAAGTGCCAGTATCTGCGG
AACAACGGCGGACTGCAGATCTACGTGGGATCCAAAAGGCCGGCGGCCACGAAAAAGGCCGGCCAGGCAA
AAAAGAAAAAGTGAGGCCGCTCGAGTCTAGAGGGCCCGTTTAAACCCGCTGATCAGCCTCGACTGTGCCT
TCTAGTTGCCAGCCATCTGTTGTTTGCCCCTCCCCCGTGCCTTCCTTGACCCTGGAAGGTGCCACTCCCA
CTGTCCTTTCCTAATAAAATGAGGAAATTGCATCGCATTGTCTGAGTAGGTGTCATTCTATTCTGGGGGG
TGGGGTGGGGCAGGACAGCAAGGGGGAGGATTGGGAAGACAATAGCAGGCATGCTGGGGATGCGGTGGGC
TCTATGGCTTCTGAGGCGGAAAGAACCAGCTGGGGCTCTAGGGGGTATCCCC
[124 nt withheld, positions 3203-3326]
C
[91 nt withheld, positions 3328-3418]
A
[49 nt withheld, positions 3420-3468]
CCTTTGACGTTGGAGTCCACGTTCTTT
[37 nt withheld, positions 3496-3532]
ACCCTATCTCGGTCTATTCTTTTGATTTATAAGGGATTTTGCCGATTTCGGCCTATTGGTTAAAAAATGA
GCTGATTTAACAAAAATTTAACGCGAATTAATTCTGTGGAATGTGTGTCAGTTAGGGTGTGGAAAGTCCC
CAGGCTCCCCAGCAGGCAGAAGTATGCAAAGCATGCATCTCAATTAGTCAGCAACCAGGTGTGGAAAGTC
CCCAGGCTCCCCAGCAGGCAGAAGTATGCAAAGCATGCATCTCAATTAGTCAGCAACCATAGTCCCGCCC
CTAACTCCGCCCATCCCGCCCCTAACTCCGCCCAGTTCCGCCCATTCTCCGCCCCATGGCTGACTAATTT
TTTTTATTTATGCAGAGGCCGAGGCCGCCTCTGCCTCTGAGCTATTCCAGAAGTAGTAAGGAGGCTTTTT
TGGAGGCCTAGGCTTTTGCAAAAAGCTCCCGGGAGCTTGTATATCCATTTTCGGATCTGATCAAGAGACA
GGATGAGGATCGTTTCGCATGATTGAACAAGATGGATTGCACGCAGGTTCTCCGGCCGCTTGGGTGGAGA
GGCTATTCGGCTATGACTGGGCACAACAGACAATCGGCTGCTCTGATGCCGCCGTGTTCCGGCTGTCAGC
GCAGGGGCGCCCGGTTCTTTTTGTCAAGACCGACCTGTCCGGTGCCCTGAATGAACTGCAGGACGAGGCA
GCGCGGCTATCGTGGCTGGCCACGACGGGCGTTCCTTGCGCAGCTGTGCTCGACGTTGTCACTGAAGCGG
GAAGGGACTGGCTGCTATTGGGCGAAGTGCCGGGGCAGGATCTCCTGTCATCTCACCTTGCTCCTGCCGA
GAAAGTATCCATCATGGCTGATGCAATGCGGCGGCTGCATACGCTTGATCCGGCTACCTGCCCATTCGAC
CACCAAGCGAAACATCGCATCGAGCGAGCACGTACTCGGATGGAAGCCGGTCTTGTCGATCAGGATGATC
TGGACGAAGAGCATCAGGGGCTCGCGCCAGCCGAACTGTTCGCCAGGCTCAAGGCGCGCATGCCCGACGG
CGAGGATCTCGTCGTGACCCATGGCGATGCCTGCTTGCCGAATATCATGGTGGAAAATGGCCGCTTTTCT
GGATTCATCGACTGTGGCCGGCTGGGTGTGGCGGACCGCTATCAGGACATAGCGTTGGCTACCCGTGATA
TTGCTGAAGAGCTTGGCGGCGAATGGGCTGACCGCTTCCTCGTGCTTTACGGTATCGCCGCTCCCGATTC
GCAGCGCATCGCCTTCTATCGCCTTCTTGACGAGTTCTTCTGAGCGGGACTCTGGGGTTCGAAATGACCG
ACCAAGCGACGCCCAACCTGCCATCACGAGATTTCGATTCCACCGCCGCCTTCTATGAAAGGTTGGGCTT
CGGAATCGTTTTCCGGGACGCCGGCTGGATGATCCTCCAGCGCGGGGATCTCATGCTGGAGTTCTTCGCC
CACCCCAACTTGTTTATTGCAGCTTATAATGGTTACAAATAAAGCAATAGCATCACAAATTTCACAAATA
AAGCATTTTTTTCACTGCATTCTAGTTGTGGTTTGTCCAAACTCATCAATGTATCTTATCATGTCTGTAT
ACCGTCGACCTCTAGCTAGAGCTTGGCGTAATCATGGTCATAGCTGTTTCCTGTGTGAAATTGTTATCCG
CTCACAATTCCACACAACATACGAGCCGGAAGCATAAAGTGTAAAGCCTGGGGTGCCTAATGAGTGAGCT
AACTCACATTAATTGCGTTGCGCTCACTGCCCGCTTTCCAGTCGGGAAACCTGTCGTGCCAGCTGCATTA
ATGAATCGGCCAACGCGCGGGGAGAGGCGGTTTGCGTATTGGGCGCTCTTCCGCTTCCTCGCTCACTGAC
TCGCTGCGCTCGGTCGTTCGGCTGCGGCGAGCGGTATCAGCTCACTCAAAGGCGGTAATACGGTTATCCA
CAGAATCAGGGGATAACGCAGGAAAGAACATGTGAGCAAAAGGCCAGCAAAAGGCCAGGAACCGTAAAAA
GGCCGCGTTGCTGGCGTTTTTCCATAGGCTCCGCCCCCCTGACGAGCATCACAAAAATCGACGCTCAAGT
CAGAGGTGGCGAAACCCGACAGGACTATAAAGATACCAGGCGTTTCCCCCTGGAAGCTCCCTCGTGCGCT
CTCCTGTTCCGACCCTGCCGCTTACCGGATACCTGTCCGCCTTTCTCCCTTCGGGAAGCGTGGCGCTTTC
TCATAGCTCACGCTGTAGGTATCTCAGTTCGGTGTAGGTCGTTCGCTCCAAGCTGGGCTGTGTGCACGAA
CCCCCCGTTCAGCCCGACCGCTGCGCCTTATCCGGTAACTATCGTCTTGAGTCCAACCCGGTAAGACACG
ACTTATCGCCACTGGCAGCAGCCACTGGTAACAGGATTAGCAGAGCGAGGTATGTAGGCGGTGCTACAGA
GTTCTTGAAGTGGTGGCCTAACTACGGCTACACTAGAAGAACAGTATTTGGTATCTGCGCTCTGCTGAAG
CCAGTTACCTTCGGAAAAAGAGTTGGTAGCTCTTGATCCGGCAAACAAACCACCGCTGGTAGCGGTGGTT
TTTTTGTTTGCAAGCAGCAGATTACGCGCAGAAAAAAAGGATCTCAAGAAGATCCTTTGATCTTTTCTAC
GGGGTCTGACGCTCAGTGGAACGAAAACTCACGTTAAGGGATTTTGGTCATGAGATTATCAAAAAGGATC
TTCACCTAGATCCTTTTAAATTAAAAATGAAGTTTTAAATCAATCTAAAGTATATATGAGTAAACTTGGT
CTGACAGTTACCAATGCTTAATCAGTGAGGCACCTATCTCAGCGATCTGTCTATTTCGTTCATCCATAGT
TGCCTGACTCCCCGTCGTGTAGATAACTACGATACGGGAGGGCTTACCATCTGGCCCCAGTGCTGCAATG
ATACCGCGAGACCCACGCTCACCGGCTCCAGATTTATCAGCAATAAACCAGCCAGCCGGAAGGGCCGAGC
GCAGAAGTGGTCCTGCAACTTTATCCGCCTCCATCCAGTCTATTAATTGTTGCCGGGAAGCTAGAGTAAG
TAGTTCGCCAGTTAATAGTTTGCGCAACGTTGTTGCCATTGCTACAGGCATCGTGGTGTCACGCTCGTCG
TTTGGTATGGCTTCATTCAGCTCCGGTTCCCAACGATCAAGGCGAGTTACATGATCCCCCATGTTGTGCA
AAAAAGCGGTTAGCTCCTTCGGTCCTCCGATCGTTGTCAGAAGTAAGTTGGCCGCAGTGTTATCACTCAT
GGTTATGGCAGCACTGCATAATTCTCTTACTGTCATGCCATCCGTAAGATGCTTTTCTGTGACTGGTGAG
TACTCAACCAAGTCATTCTGAGAATAGTGTATGCGGCGACCGAGTTGCTCTTGCCCGGCG
Features (pLannotate 1.2.2; 20 found; start..end, strand, type, name):
    249..353     -  promoter       AmpR promoter: bla
    412..464     -  misc_feature   bom (fragment): basis of mobility region from pBR322
    619..998     +  enhancer       CMV enhancer: human cytomegalovirus immediate early enhancer
    999..1202    +  promoter       CMV promoter: human cytomegalovirus (CMV) immediate early promoter
   1198..1231    +  LTR            5' LTR (truncated) (fragment): truncated 5' long terminal repeat (LTR) from HIV-1
   1247..1265    +  promoter       T7 promoter: promoter for bacteriophage T7 RNA polymerase
   2834..2881    +  CDS            nucleoplasmin NLS: bipartite nuclear localization signal from nucleoplasmin
   2933..3157    +  polyA_signal   bGH poly(A) signal: bovine growth hormone polyadenylation signal
   3161..3182    +  promoter       SV40 promoter (fragment): SV40 enhancer and early promoter
   3203..3631    +  rep_origin     f1 ori (sequence partly withheld): f1 bacteriophage origin of replication; arrow indicates direction of (+) strand synthesis
   3645..3974    +  promoter       SV40 promoter: SV40 enhancer and early promoter
   4041..4832    +  CDS            neo: KKA2_KLEPN - Also known as kan, nptII. Experimental evidence at protein level: Swiss-Prot protein existence level 1. Resistance to kanamycin, neomycin, paromomycin, ribostamycin, butirosin and gentamicin B. From Klebsiella pneumoniae.
   4856..5014    +  CDS            ble (fragment): BLE_KLEPN - Experimental evidence at protein level: Swiss-Prot protein existence level 1. Binding protein with a strong affinity to the bleomycin family of antibiotics. Binds to CL990; an antimitotic-antibiotic compound. From Klebsiella pneumoniae.
   5009..5130    +  polyA_signal   SV40 poly(A) signal: SV40 polyadenylation signal
   5203..5219    -  protein_bind   lac operator: The lac repressor binds to the lac operator to inhibit transcription in E. coli. This inhibition can be relieved by adding lactose or isopropyl-β-D-thiogalactopyranoside (IPTG). lac repressor encoded by lacI
   5227..5257    -  promoter       lac promoter: promoter for the E. coli lac operon
   5272..5293    -  protein_bind   CAP binding site: CAP binding activates transcription in the presence of cAMP. E. coli catabolite activator protein
   5306..5398    -  CDS            lacI (fragment): lac repressor; lacI; The lac repressor binds to the lac operator to inhibit transcription in E. coli. This inhibition can be relieved by adding lactose or isopropyl-β-D-thiogalactopyranoside (IPTG).
   5581..6169    -  rep_origin     ori: high-copy-number ColE1/pMB1/pBR322/pUC origin of replication
   6340..248     -  CDS            AmpR (across the origin): β-lactamase; bla; confers resistance to ampicillin, carbenicillin, and related antibiotics
