[The description below was written by a language model from this plasmid's Addgene catalogue record and pLannotate feature annotations shown in this document.]
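Description:
enOgeuIscB is a mammalian expression plasmid built on the pcDNA3.1 backbone (6,952 nt in the sequenced record) that produces an engineered variant of the OgeuIscB protein for programmed genome editing. IscB proteins are compact RNA-guided nucleases that act together with a partner omega RNA (ωRNA), and the associated work concerns assessing and engineering the IscB-ωRNA system. The plasmid is maintained in E. coli through a high-copy ColE1/pUC-type origin with ampicillin selection from the bla gene and its promoter. An f1 origin is also present, along with residual lac promoter/operator sequences and other small fragment matches typical of this backbone.

The expression cassette is driven by the human cytomegalovirus immediate-early enhancer and promoter, followed by a T7 promoter that could support in vitro transcription. According to the catalogue entry, the open reading frame encodes an N-terminal SV40 NLS, enOgeuIscB, and a C-terminal nucleoplasmin bipartite NLS, an arrangement that directs the nuclease into the nucleus. The automated annotation recognises only the nucleoplasmin NLS. The unannotated stretch between the T7 promoter and this signal presumably holds the SV40 NLS and the IscB coding sequence. Transcripts terminate at the bovine growth hormone polyadenylation signal.

A separate SV40 promoter-driven neomycin phosphotransferase cassette with an SV40 poly(A) signal allows G418 selection of stably transfected mammalian cells. No ωRNA or guide expression cassette is annotated or described, so the guide RNA would apparently have to come from a second construct. The specific mutations that distinguish the "en" variant are not stated in the record.
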