Addgene plasmid #219636: enOgeuIscB
Purpose: CMV-SV40 NLS-enOgeuIscB-nucleoplasmin NLS
Depositing lab: Weixin Tang. Depositing organization: University of Chicago. Publication: Assessing and engineering the IscB-omegaRNA system for programmed genome editing. Yan H, Tan X, Zou S, Sun Y, Ke A, Tang W. Nat Chem Biol. 2024 Jul 8. doi: 10.1038/s41589-024-01669-3. PubMed 38977787.
Backbone
  Vector backbone: pcDNA3.1
  Vector type: Mammalian Expression
Growth in bacteria
  Bacterial resistance: Ampicillin, 100 μg/mL
  Growth temperature: 37°C
  Growth strain: DH5alpha
  Copy number: High Copy
Gene/Insert
  Gene/Insert name: CMV-SV40 NLS-enOgeuIscB_nucleoplasmin NLS
Terms and licenses: Academic/Nonprofit Terms; Industry Terms: Not Available to Industry
How to cite: enOgeuIscB was a gift from Weixin Tang (Addgene plasmid # 219636 ; http://n2t.net/addgene:219636 ; RRID:Addgene_219636)
